LOCUS       Exported 872 bp ds-DNA linear SYN 27-MAY-2021
DEFINITION  synthetic linear DNA
ACCESSION   .
VERSION     .
KEYWORDS    pCS2-F2-GCG
SOURCE      synthetic DNA construct
  ORGANISM  synthetic DNA construct
REFERENCE   1 (bases 1 to 872)
  AUTHORS   Zhu C, Smith T, McNulty J, Rayla AL, Lakshmanan A, Siekmann AF,
            Buffardi M, Meng X, Shin J, Padmanabhan A, Cifuentes D, Giraldez AJ,
            Look AT, Epstein JA, Lawson ND, Wolfe SA
  TITLE     Evaluation and application of modularly assembled zinc-finger
            nucleases in zebrafish.
  JOURNAL   Development. 2011 Oct;138(20):4555-64.
  PUBMED    21937602
REFERENCE   2 (bases 1 to 872)
  AUTHORS   .
  TITLE     Direct Submission
  JOURNAL   Exported May 27, 2021 from SnapGene Server 1.1.58
            http://www.snapgene.com
FEATURES             Location/Qualifiers
     source          1..872
                     /organism="synthetic DNA construct"
                     /mol_type="other DNA"
     regulatory      6..15
                     /regulatory_class="other"
                     /note="vertebrate consensus sequence for strong initiation
                     of translation (Kozak, 1987)"
     CDS             38..127
                     /codon_start=1
                     /product="three tandem HA epitope tags"
                     /label=3xHA
                     /translation="YPYDVPDYAGYPYDVPDYAGSYPYDVPDYA"
ORIGIN
        1 gatctgccac catggctcca agaagaagcg taaggtatac ccatacgatg ttcctgacta
       61 tgcgggctat ccctatgacg tcccggacta tgcaggatcg tatccatatg acgttccaga
      121 ttacgctgct catggtaccc gcccatatgc ttgccctgtc gagtcctgtg accgccgctt
      181 cagtcgctct gacgacctca cccgtcacat ccggattcac acaggccaga agcccttcca
      241 gtgtcgcatc tgcatgcgta acttcagtcg tagtgacgac cttacccgtc acatccgcac
      301 ccacacaggc gagaagcctt ttgcatgcga catctgcggc aggaagttcg cgcgttctga
      361 cgctctcacc cgccacacca agatccacac aggtggatcc caactagtca aaagtgaact
      421 ggaggagaag aaatctgaac ttcgtcataa attgaaatat gtgcctcatg aatatattga
      481 attaattgaa attgccagaa attccactca ggatagaatt cttgaaatga aggtaatgga
      541 attttttatg aaagtttatg gatatagagg taaacatttg ggtggatcaa ggaaaccgga
      601 cggagcaatt tatactgtcg gatctcctat tgattacggt gtgatcgtgg atactaaagc
      661 ttatagcgga ggttataatc tgccaattgg ccaagcacgt gaaatgcaac gatatgtcga
      721 agaaaatcaa acacgaaaca aacatatcaa ccctaatgaa tggtggaaag tctatccatc
      781 ttctgtaacg gaatttaagt ttttatttgt gagtggtcac tttaaaggaa actacaaagc
      841 tcagcttaca cgattaaatc atatcactaa tt
//
