>Addgene plasmid #30722 | pCS2-F2-GCG | depositor partial sequence | sequence record 38919 | pCS2-F2-GCG sequence 267 bps
GGTACCCGCCCATATGCTTGCCCTGTCGAGTCCTGTGACCGCCGCTTCAGTCGCTCTGACGACCTCACCC
GTCACATCCGGATTCACACAGGCCAGAAGCCCTTCCAGTGTCGCATCTGCATGCGTAACTTCAGTCGTAG
TGACGACCTTACCCGTCACATCCGCACCCACACAGGCGAGAAGCCTTTTGCATGCGACATCTGCGGCAGG
AAGTTCGCGCGTTCTGACGCTCTCACCCGCCACACCAAGATCCACACAGGTGGATCC
