[The description below was written by a language model from this plasmid's Addgene catalogue record and the feature table of its GenBank file.]
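Description:
pCS2-F2-GCG is a small bacterial plasmid built on a modified pCS2 backbone (about 2.9 kb without insert) and catalogued as a vector for mRNA production. It is maintained at high copy in E. coli under ampicillin selection. The use of an SP6 primer for 5′ sequencing fits the usual pCS2 arrangement, in which an SP6 phage promoter upstream of the cloning site allows in vitro transcription of the insert. However, neither that promoter nor the origin of replication or resistance cassette is annotated in the available feature table.

The insert, named "F2 GCG", is only 267 bp and sits between KpnI and XbaI sites that were both preserved during cloning, so it can be excised or exchanged. Given the associated work on modularly assembled zinc-finger nucleases in zebrafish, the name suggests a single zinc-finger module for the finger 2 position that recognises the DNA triplet GCG, serving as a building block for multi-finger arrays. The record does not spell this out, so it is an interpretation of the name. The catalogue lists an N-terminal HA tag on the insert. The held GenBank record covers just 872 bp of the plasmid and annotates a vertebrate Kozak consensus for efficient translation initiation, followed shortly by a coding segment for three tandem HA epitopes. These features would let the encoded product be translated in vertebrate cells and detected with anti-HA antibodies. The finger coding region itself, any nuclease domain, any nuclear localisation signal and any polyadenylation signal are not annotated in this partial record, so their presence cannot be confirmed from it.
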