Addgene plasmid #30722: pCS2-F2-GCG
Depositing lab: Nathan Lawson & Scot Wolfe. Depositing organization: University of Massachusetts, Worcester. Publication: Evaluation and application of modularly assembled zinc-finger nucleases in zebrafish. Zhu C, Smith T, McNulty J, Rayla AL, Lakshmanan A, Siekmann AF, Buffardi M, Meng X, Shin J, Padmanabhan A, Cifuentes D, Giraldez AJ, Look AT, Epstein JA, Lawson ND, Wolfe SA. Development. 2011 Oct;138(20):4555-64. 10.1242/dev.066779 PubMed 21937602.
Backbone
  Vector backbone: pCS2 (modified)
  Backbone size w/o insert (bp): 2877
  Vector type: mRNA production
Growth in bacteria
  Bacterial resistance: Ampicillin, 100 μg/mL
  Growth temperature: 37°C
  Growth strain: DH5alpha
  Growth instructions: XL1Blue
  Copy number: High Copy
Gene/Insert
  Gene/Insert name: F2 GCG
  Insert size (bp): 267
  Tag / fusion protein: HA (N terminal on insert)
  Cloning method: Restriction Enzyme; 5′ cloning site KpnI (not destroyed); 3′ cloning site XbalI (not destroyed)
  Sequencing primers: 5′ SP6; 3′ attaaccctcactaaaggga
Terms and licenses: Academic/Nonprofit Terms; Industry Terms: Not Available to Industry
How to cite: pCS2-F2-GCG was a gift from Nathan Lawson & Scot Wolfe (Addgene plasmid # 30722 ; http://n2t.net/addgene:30722 ; RRID:Addgene_30722)
